>Addgene plasmid #76907 | BCR gRNA (BRDN0001148847) | addgene full sequence | sequence record 186742 | Addgene Assembled Sequence
CCCGGGTGCAAAGATGGATAAAGTTTTAAACAGAGAGGAATCTTTGCAGCTAATGGACCTTCTAGGTCTT
GAAAGGAGTGGGAATTGGCTCCGGTGCCCGTCAGTGGGCAGAGCGCACATCGCCCACAGTCCCCGAGAAG
TTGGGGGGAGGGGTCGGCAATTGATCCGGTGCCTAGAGAAGGTGGCGCGGGGTAAACTGGGAAAGTGATG
TCGTGTACTGGCTCCGCCTTTTTCCCGAGGGTGGGGGAGAACCGTATATAAGTGCAGTAGTCGCCGTGAA
CGTTCTTTTTCGCAACGGGTTTGCCGCCAGAACACAGGTAAGTGCCGTGTGTGGTTCCCGCGGGCCTGGC
CTCTTTACGGGTTATGGCCCTTGCGTGCCTTGAATTACTTCCACCTGGCTGCAGTACGTGATTCTTGATC
CCGAGCTTCGGGTTGGAAGTGGGTGGGAGAGTTCGAGGCCTTGCGCTTAAGGAGCCCCTTCGCCTCGTGC
TTGAGTTGAGGCCTGGCCTGGGCGCTGGGGCCGCCGCGTGCGAATCTGGTGGCACCTTCGCGCCTGTCTC
GCTGCTTTCGATAAGTCTCTAGCCATTTAAAATTTTTGATGACCTGCTGCGACGCTTTTTTTCTGGCAAG
ATAGTCTTGTAAATGCGGGCCAAGATCTGCACACTGGTATTTCGGTTTTTGGGGCCGCGGGCGGCGACGG
GGCCCGTGCGTCCCAGCGCACATGTTCGGCGAGGCGGGGCCTGCGAGCGCGGCCACCGAGAATCGGACGG
GGGTAGTCTCAAGCTGGCCGGCCTGCTCTGGTGCCTGGCCTCGCGCCGCCGTGTATCGCCCCGCCCTGGG
CGGCAAGGCTGGCCCGGTCGGCACCAGTTGCGTGAGCGGAAAGATGGCCGCTTCCCGGCCCTGCTGCAGG
GAGCTCAAAATGGAGGACGCGGCGCTCGGGAGAGCGGGCGGGTGAGTCACCCACACAAAGGAAAAGGGCC
TTTCCGTCCTCAGCCGTCGCTTCATGTGACTCCACGGAGTACCGGGCGCCGTCCAGGCACCTCGATTAGT
TCTCGAGCTTTTGGAGTACGTCGTCTTTAGGTTGGGGGGAGGGGTTTTATGCGATGGAGTTTCCCCACAC
TGAGTGGGTGGAGACTGAAGTTAGGCCAGCTTGGCACTTGATGTAATTCTCCTTGGAATTTGCCCTTTTT
GAGTTTGGATCTTGGTTCATTCTCAAGCCTCAGACAGTGGTTCAAAGTTTTTTTCTTCCATTTCAGGTGT
CGTGACGTACGGCCACCATGACCGAGTACAAGCCCACGGTGCGCCTCGCCACCCGCGACGACGTCCCCAG
GGCCGTACGCACCCTCGCCGCCGCGTTCGCCGACTACCCCGCCACGCGCCACACCGTCGATCCGGACCGC
CACATCGAGCGGGTCACCGAGCTGCAAGAACTCTTCCTCACGCGCGTCGGGCTCGACATCGGCAAGGTGT
GGGTCGCGGACGACGGCGCCGCCGTGGCGGTCTGGACCACGCCGGAGAGCGTCGAAGCGGGGGCGGTGTT
CGCCGAGATCGGCCCGCGCATGGCCGAGTTGAGCGGTTCCCGGCTGGCCGCGCAGCAACAGATGGAAGGC
CTCCTGGCGCCGCACCGGCCCAAGGAGCCCGCGTGGTTCCTGGCCACCGTCGGAGTCTCGCCCGACCACC
AGGGCAAGGGTCTGGGCAGCGCCGTCGTGCTCCCCGGAGTGGAGGCGGCCGAGCGCGCCGGGGTGCCCGC
CTTCCTGGAGACCTCCGCGCCCCGCAACCTCCCCTTCTACGAGCGGCTCGGCTTCACCGTCACCGCCGAC
GTCGAGGTGCCCGAAGGACCGCGCACCTGGTGCATGACCCGCAAGCCCGGTGCCTGAACGCGTTAAGTCG
ACAATCAACCTCTGGATTACAAAATTTGTGAAAGATTGACTGGTATTCTTAACTATGTTGCTCCTTTTAC
GCTATGTGGATACGCTGCTTTAATGCCTTTGTATCATGCTATTGCTTCCCGTATGGCTTTCATTTTCTCC
TCCTTGTATAAATCCTGGTTGCTGTCTCTTTATGAGGAGTTGTGGCCCGTTGTCAGGCAACGTGGCGTGG
TGTGCACTGTGTTTGCTGACGCAACCCCCACTGGTTGGGGCATTGCCACCACCTGTCAGCTCCTTTCCGG
GACTTTCGCTTTCCCCCTCCCTATTGCCACGGCGGAACTCATCGCCGCCTGCCTTGCCCGCTGCTGGACA
GGGGCTCGGCTGTTGGGCACTGACAATTCCGTGGTGTTGTCGGGGAAATCATCGTCCTTTCCTTGGCTGC
TCGCCTGTGTTGCCACCTGGATTCTGCGCGGGACGTCCTTCTGCTACGTCCCTTCGGCCCTCAATCCAGC
GGACCTTCCTTCCCGCGGCCTGCTGCCGGCTCTGCGGCCTCTTCCGCGTCTTCGCCTTCGCCCTCAGACG
AGTCGGATCTCCCTTTGGGCCGCCTCCCCGCGTCGACTTTAAGACCAATGACTTACAAGGCAGCTGTAGA
TCTTAGCCACTTTTTAAAAGAAAAGGGGGGACTGGAAGGGCTAATTCACTCCCAACGAAGACAAGATCTG
CTTTTTGCTTGTACTGGGTCTCTCTGGTTAGACCAGATCTGAGCCTGGGAGCTCTCTGGCTAACTAGGGA
ACCCACTGCTTAAGCCTCAATAAAGCTTGCCTTGAGTGCTTCAAGTAGTGTGTGCCCGTCTGTTGTGTGA
CTCTGGTAACTAGAGATCCCTCAGACCCTTTTAGTCAGTGTGGAAAATCTCTAGCAGTACGTATAGTAGT
TCATGTCATCTTATTATTCAGTATTTATAACTTGCAAAGAAATGAATATCAGAGAGTGAGAGGAACTTGT
TTATTGCAGCTTATAATGGTTACAAATAAAGCAATAGCATCACAAATTTCACAAATAAAGCATTTTTTTC
ACTGCATTCTAGTTGTGGTTTGTCCAAACTCATCAATGTATCTTATCATGTCTGGCTCTAGCTATCCCGC
CCCTAACTCCGCCCATCCCGCCCCTAACTCCGCCCAGTTCCGCCCATTCTCCGCCCCATGGCTGACTAAT
TTTTTTTATTTATGCAGAGGCCGAGGCCGCCTCGGCCTCTGAGCTATTCCAGAAGTAGTGAGGAGGCTTT
TTTGGAGGCCTAGGGACGTACCCAATTCGCCCTATAGTGAGTCGTATTACGCGCGCTCACTGGCCGTCGT
TTTACAACGTCGTGACTGGGAAAACCCTGGCGTTACCCAACTTAATCGCCTTGCAGCACATCCCCCTTTC
GCCAGCTGGCGTAATAGCGAAGAGGCCCGCACCGATCGCCCTTCCCAACAGTTGCGCAGCCTGAATGGCG
AATGGG
[124 nt withheld, positions 3367-3490]
C
[91 nt withheld, positions 3492-3582]
A
[49 nt withheld, positions 3584-3632]
CCTTTGACGTTGGAGTCCACGTTCTTT
[37 nt withheld, positions 3660-3696]
ACCCTATCTCGGTCTATTCTTTTGATTTATAAGGGATTTTGCCGATTTCGGCCTATTGGTTAAAAAATGA
GCTGATTTAACAAAAATTTAACGCGAATTTTAACAAAATATTAACGCTTACAATTTAGGTGGCACTTTTC
GGGGAAATGTGCGCGGAACCCCTATTTGTTTATTTTTCTAAATACATTCAAATATGTATCCGCTCATGAG
ACAATAACCCTGATAAATGCTTCAATAATATTGAAAAAGGAAGAGTATGAGTATTCAACATTTCCGTGTC
GCCCTTATTCCCTTTTTTGCGGCATTTTGCCTTCCTGTTTTTGCTCACCCAGAAACGCTGGTGAAAGTAA
AAGATGCTGAAGATCAGTTGGGTGCACGAGTGGGTTACATCGAACTGGATCTCAACAGCGGTAAGATCCT
TGAGAGTTTTCGCCCCGAAGAACGTTTTCCAATGATGAGCACTTTTAAAGTTCTGCTATGTGGCGCGGTA
TTATCCCGTATTGACGCCGGGCAAGAGCAACTCGGTCGCCGCATACACTATTCTCAGAATGACTTGGTTG
AGTACTCACCAGTCACAGAAAAGCATCTTACGGATGGCATGACAGTAAGAGAATTATGCAGTGCTGCCAT
AACCATGAGTGATAACACTGCGGCCAACTTACTTCTGACAACGATCGGAGGACCGAAGGAGCTAACCGCT
TTTTTGCACAACATGGGGGATCATGTAACTCGCCTTGATCGTTGGGAACCGGAGCTGAATGAAGCCATAC
CAAACGACGAGCGTGACACCACGATGCCTGTAGCAATGGCAACAACGTTGCGCAAACTATTAACTGGCGA
ACTACTTACTCTAGCTTCCCGGCAACAATTAATAGACTGGATGGAGGCGGATAAAGTTGCAGGACCACTT
CTGCGCTCGGCCCTTCCGGCTGGCTGGTTTATTGCTGATAAATCTGGAGCCGGTGAGCGTGGGTCTCGCG
GTATCATTGCAGCACTGGGGCCAGATGGTAAGCCCTCCCGTATCGTAGTTATCTACACGACGGGGAGTCA
GGCAACTATGGATGAACGAAATAGACAGATCGCTGAGATAGGTGCCTCACTGATTAAGCATTGGTAACTG
TCAGACCAAGTTTACTCATATATACTTTAGATTGATTTAAAACTTCATTTTTAATTTAAAAGGATCTAGG
TGAAGATCCTTTTTGATAATCTCATGACCAAAATCCCTTAACGTGAGTTTTCGTTCCACTGAGCGTCAGA
CCCCGTAGAAAAGATCAAAGGATCTTCTTGAGATCCTTTTTTTCTGCGCGTAATCTGCTGCTTGCAAACA
AAAAAACCACCGCTACCAGCGGTGGTTTGTTTGCCGGATCAAGAGCTACCAACTCTTTTTCCGAAGGTAA
CTGGCTTCAGCAGAGCGCAGATACCAAATACTGTTCTTCTAGTGTAGCCGTAGTTAGGCCACCACTTCAA
GAACTCTGTAGCACCGCCTACATACCTCGCTCTGCTAATCCTGTTACCAGTGGCTGCTGCCAGTGGCGAT
AAGTCGTGTCTTACCGGGTTGGACTCAAGACGATAGTTACCGGATAAGGCGCAGCGGTCGGGCTGAACGG
GGGGTTCGTGCACACAGCCCAGCTTGGAGCGAACGACCTACACCGAACTGAGATACCTACAGCGTGAGCT
ATGAGAAAGCGCCACGCTTCCCGAAGGGAGAAAGGCGGACAGGTATCCGGTAAGCGGCAGGGTCGGAACA
GGAGAGCGCACGAGGGAGCTTCCAGGGGGAAACGCCTGGTATCTTTATAGTCCTGTCGGGTTTCGCCACC
TCTGACTTGAGCGTCGATTTTTGTGATGCTCGTCAGGGGGGCGGAGCCTATGGAAAAACGCCAGCAACGC
GGCCTTTTTACGGTTCCTGGCCTTTTGCTGGCCTTTTGCTCACATGTTCTTTCCTGCGTTATCCCCTGAT
TCTGTGGATAACCGTATTACCGCCTTTGAGTGAGCTGATACCGCTCGCCGCAGCCGAACGACCGAGCGCA
GCGAGTCAGTGAGCGAGGAAGCGGAAGAGCGCCCAATACGCAAACCGCCTCTCCCCGCGCGTTGGCCGAT
TCATTAATGCAGCTGGCACGACAGGTTTCCCGACTGGAAAGCGGGCAGTGAGCGCAACGCAATTAATGTG
AGTTAGCTCACTCATTAGGCACCCCAGGCTTTACACTTTATGCTTCCGGCTCGTATGTTGTGTGGAATTG
TGAGCGGATAACAATTTCACACAGGAAACAGCTATGACCATGATTACGCCAAGCGCGCAATTAACCCTCA
CTAAAGGGAACAAAAGCTGGAGCTGCAAGCTTAATGTAGTCTTATGCAATACTCTTGTAGTCTTGCAACA
TGGTAACGATGAGTTAGCAACATGCCTTACAAGGAGAGAAAAAGCACCGTGCATGCCGATTGGTGGAAGT
AAGGTGGTACGATCGTGCCTTATTAGGAAGGCAACAGACGGGTCTGACATGGATTGGACGAACCACTGAA
TTGCCGCATTGCAGAGATATTGTATTTAAGTGCCTAGCTCGATACATAAACGGGTCTCTCTGGTTAGACC
AGATCTGAGCCTGGGAGCTCTCTGGCTAACTAGGGAACCCACTGCTTAAGCCTCAATAAAGCTTGCCTTG
AGTGCTTCAAGTAGTGTGTGCCCGTCTGTTGTGTGACTCTGGTAACTAGAGATCCCTCAGACCCTTTTAG
TCAGTGTGGAAAATCTCTAGCAGTGGCGCCCGAACAGGGACTTGAAAGCGAAAGGGAAACCAGAGGAGCT
CTCTCGACGCAGGACTCGGCTTGCTGAAGCGCGCACGGCAAGAGGCGAGGGGCGGCGACTGGTGAGTACG
CCAAAAATTTTGACTAGCGGAGGCTAGAAGGAGAGAGATGGGTGCGAGAGCGTCAGTATTAAGCGGGGGA
GAATTAGATCGCGATGGGAAAAAATTCGGTTAAGGCCAGGGGGAAAGAAAAAATATAAATTAAAACATAT
AGTATGGGCAAGCAGGGAGCTAGAACGATTCGCAGTTAATCCTGGCCTGTTAGAAACATCAGAAGGCTGT
AGACAAATACTGGGACAGCTACAACCATCCCTTCAGACAGGATCAGAAGAACTTAGATCATTATATAATA
CAGTAGCAACCCTCTATTGTGTGCATCAAAGGATAGAGATAAAAGACACCAAGGAAGCTTTAGACAAGAT
AGAGGAAGAGCAAAACAAAAGTAAGACCACCGCACAGCAAGCGGCCGCTGATCTTCAGACCTGGAGGAGG
AGATATGAGGGACAATTGGAGAAGTGAATTATATAAATATAAAGTAGTAAAAATTGAACCATTAGGAGTA
GCACCCACCAAGGCAAAGAGAAGAGTGGTGCAGAGAGAAAAAAGAGCAGTGGGAATAGGAGCTTTGTTCC
TTGGGTTCTTGGGAGCAGCAGGAAGCACTATGGGCGCAGCGTCAATGACGCTGACGGTACAGGCCAGACA
ATTATTGTCTGGTATAGTGCAGCAGCAGAACAATTTGCTGAGGGCTATTGAGGCGCAACAGCATCTGTTG
CAACTCACAGTCTGGGGCATCAAGCAGCTCCAGGCAAGAATCCTGGCTGTGGAAAGATACCTAAAGGATC
AACAGCTCCTGGGGATTTGGGGTTGCTCTGGAAAACTCATTTGCACCACTGCTGTGCCTTGGAATGCTAG
TTGGAGTAATAAATCTCTGGAACAGATTTGGAATCACACGACCTGGATGGAGTGGGACAGAGAAATTAAC
AATTACACAAGCTTAATACACTCCTTAATTGAAGAATCGCAAAACCAGCAAGAAAAGAATGAACAAGAAT
TATTGGAATTAGATAAATGGGCAAGTTTGTGGAATTGGTTTAACATAACAAATTGGCTGTGGTATATAAA
ATTATTCATAATGATAGTAGGAGGCTTGGTAGGTTTAAGAATAGTTTTTGCTGTACTTTCTATAGTGAAT
AGAGTTAGGCAGGGATATTCACCATTATCGTTTCAGACCCACCTCCCAACCCCGAGGGGACCCAGAGAGG
GCCTATTTCCCATGATTCCTTCATATTTGCATATACGATACAAGGCTGTTAGAGAGATAATTAGAATTAA
TTTGACTGTAAACACAAAGATATTAGTACAAAATACGTGACGTAGAAAGTAATAATTTCTTGGGTAGTTT
GCAGTTTTAAAATTATGTTTTAAAATGGACTATCATATGCTTACCGTAACTTGAAAGTATTTCGATTTCT
TGGCTTTATATATCTTGTGGAAAGGACGAAACACCGAACTCCGTAGTTGTCCACGAGTTTTAGAGCTAGA
AATAGCAAGTTAAAATAAGGCTAGTCCGTTATCAACTTGAAAAAGTGGCACCGAGTCGGTGCTTTTTTAA
GCTTGGCGTAACTAGATCTTGAGACAAATGGCAGTATTCATCCACAATTTTAAAAGAAAAGGGGGGATTG
GGGGGTACAGTGCAGGGGAAAGAATAGTAGACATAATAGCAACAGACATACAAACTAAAGAATTACAAAA
ACAAATTACAAAAATTCAAAATTTTCGGGTTTATTACAGGGACAGCAGAGATCCACTTTGGCGCCGGCTC
GAGGGGG
Features (pLannotate 1.2.2; 29 found; start..end, strand, type, name):
     14..80      +  CDS            small t antigen (fragment): SV40 (simian virus 40) small t antigen
    106..317     +  promoter       EF-1α core promoter: core promoter for human elongation factor EF-1α
    318..1256    +  intron         EF-1α intron A: intron upstream of the start codon of human EF-1α
   1278..1877    +  CDS            PuroR (fragment): puromycin N-acetyltransferase; pac from Streptomyces; confers resistance to puromycin
   1893..2481    +  misc_feature   WPRE: woodchuck hepatitis virus posttranscriptional regulatory element
   2532..2551    +  misc_feature   cPPT/CTS (fragment): central polypurine tract and central termination sequence of HIV-1
   2553..2786    +  LTR            3' LTR (ΔU3): self-inactivating 3' long terminal repeat (LTR) from HIV-1
   2864..2985    +  polyA_signal   SV40 poly(A) signal: SV40 polyadenylation signal
   3025..3160    +  rep_origin     SV40 ori: SV40 origin of replication
   3181..3199    -  promoter       T7 promoter: promoter for bacteriophage T7 RNA polymerase
   3207..3362    +  CDS            lacZα (fragment): LacZα fragment of β-galactosidase; lacZ fragment
   3367..3795    +  rep_origin     f1 ori (sequence partly withheld): f1 bacteriophage origin of replication; arrow indicates direction of (+) strand synthesis
   3848..3952    +  promoter       AmpR promoter: bla
   3953..4813    +  CDS            AmpR: β-lactamase; bla; confers resistance to ampicillin, carbenicillin, and related antibiotics
   4984..5572    +  rep_origin     ori: high-copy-number ColE1/pMB1/pBR322/pUC origin of replication
   5755..5847    +  CDS            lacI (fragment): lac repressor; lacI; The lac repressor binds to the lac operator to inhibit transcription in E. coli. This inhibition can be relieved by adding lactose or isopropyl-β-D-thiogalactopyranoside (IPTG).
   5860..5881    +  protein_bind   CAP binding site: CAP binding activates transcription in the presence of cAMP. E. coli catabolite activator protein
   5896..5926    +  promoter       lac promoter: promoter for the E. coli lac operon
   5934..5950    +  protein_bind   lac operator: The lac repressor binds to the lac operator to inhibit transcription in E. coli. This inhibition can be relieved by adding lactose or isopropyl-β-D-thiogalactopyranoside (IPTG). lac repressor encoded by lacI
   5995..6013    +  promoter       T3 promoter: promoter for bacteriophage T3 RNA polymerase
   6041..6267    +  promoter       RSV promoter: Rous sarcoma virus enhancer/promoter
   6268..6448    +  LTR            5' LTR (truncated): truncated 5' long terminal repeat (LTR) from HIV-1
   6495..6620    +  misc_feature   HIV-1 Ψ: packaging signal of human immunodeficiency virus type 1
   6604..6967    +  CDS            HIV-1 gag (fragment): gag protein from human immunodeficiency virus 1; gag
   7113..7346    +  misc_feature   RRE: The Rev response element (RRE) of HIV-1 allows for Rev-dependent mRNA export from the nucleus to the cytoplasm.
   7723..7749    +  CDS            Rev (fragment): human immunodeficiency virus 1 (HIV-1) Rev protein; rev; enhances nuclear export of unspliced and incompletely spliced viral mRNAs
   7753..7993    +  promoter       U6 promoter: RNA polymerase III promoter for human U6 snRNA
   8023..8098    +  misc_RNA       gRNA scaffold: guide RNA scaffold for the Streptococcus pyogenes CRISPR/Cas9 system
   8154..8271    +  misc_feature   cPPT/CTS: central polypurine tract and central termination sequence of HIV-1
