[The description below was written by a language model from this plasmid's Addgene catalogue record and pLannotate feature annotations shown in this document.]
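Description:
BCR gRNA (BRDN0001148847) is a third-generation lentiviral guide RNA plasmid built on the lentiGuide-Puro backbone and designed to target the human BCR gene. It is one clone from a human kinome gRNA collection. The assembled sequence is about 8.3 kb. In E. coli it is maintained through a high-copy ColE1/pUC-type origin and selected with ampicillin via the β-lactamase gene. The bacterial backbone also carries an f1 origin, lac regulatory remnants, T3 and T7 promoters, and an SV40 origin and polyadenylation signal outside the viral unit.

The transfer cassette begins with an RSV promoter fused to a truncated HIV-1 5' LTR, which makes genomic RNA production Tat-independent, as is characteristic of third-generation systems. It is followed by the Ψ packaging signal with a partial gag sequence, the Rev response element for nuclear export of the unspliced genome, and a central polypurine tract. The cassette ends with a self-inactivating ΔU3 3' LTR.

Within this unit, a human U6 RNA polymerase III promoter drives the BCR-specific spacer joined to the Streptococcus pyogenes Cas9 guide scaffold. A separate EF-1α promoter with its intron A expresses puromycin N-acetyltransferase, so transduced mammalian cells can be selected with puromycin, and a downstream WPRE enhances transcript expression.

The plasmid does not encode Cas9. It is meant to be used alongside a separate Cas9 lentiviral vector or in cells that already express Cas9, typically to disrupt BCR by CRISPR. The depositor notes that the guide was designed against two BCR reference transcripts. The cloning method is not recorded.
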