Addgene plasmid #76907: BCR gRNA (BRDN0001148847)
Purpose: 3rd generation lentiviral gRNA plasmid targeting human BCR
Depositing lab: John Doench & David Root. Depositing organization: Broad Institute. Publication: Optimized sgRNA design to maximize activity and minimize off-target effects of CRISPR-Cas9. Doench JG, Fusi N, Sullender M, Hegde M, Vaimberg EW, Donovan KF, Smith I, Tothova Z, Wilen C, Orchard R, Virgin HW, Listgarten J, Root DE. Nat Biotechnol. 2016 Jan 18. doi: 10.1038/nbt.3437. PubMed 26780180.
Backbone
  Vector backbone: lentiGuide-Puro
  Backbone manufacturer: Zhang Lab (Addgene plasmid # 52963)
  Vector type: Mammalian Expression, Lentiviral, CRISPR
  Selectable markers: Puromycin
Growth in bacteria
  Bacterial resistance: Ampicillin, 100 μg/mL
  Growth temperature: 37°C
  Growth strain: DH5alpha
  Copy number: High Copy
Gene/Insert
  Gene/Insert name: BCR (alt names: BCR; NM_004327.3)
  gRNA/shRNA sequence: AACTCCGTAGTTGTCCACGA
  Species: H. sapiens (human)
  Entrez Gene: BCR (a.k.a. ALL, BCR1, CML, D22S11, D22S662, PHL)
  Promoter: hU6
  Cloning method: Unknown
  Sequencing primers: 5′ U6-F; 3′ pS2-R
Terms and licenses: Academic/Nonprofit Terms; Industry Terms: Not Available to Industry
Depositor comments: The gRNA was designed to target the following Genbank reference sequence(s): NM_004327.3,NM_021574.2. Note that this plasmid does NOT contain Cas9. It should be used in conjunction with lentiCas9-Blast (Addgene #52962) or otherwise with cell lines already expressing Cas9. Browse the full kinome gRNA library at http://www.addgene.org/pooled-library/broadgpp-human-kinome/ or visit http://www.broadinstitute.org/rnai/public/ for detailed protocols and information.
How to cite: BCR gRNA (BRDN0001148847) was a gift from John Doench & David Root (Addgene plasmid # 76907 ; http://n2t.net/addgene:76907 ; RRID:Addgene_76907)
