>Addgene plasmid #76907 | BCR gRNA (BRDN0001148847) | depositor partial sequence | sequence record 144367 | Target Sequence
AACTCCGTAGTTGTCCACGA
