>Addgene plasmid #76907 | BCR gRNA (BRDN0001148847) | addgene partial sequence | sequence record 186741 | hU6-F
GTAGAAAGTAATAATTTCTTGGGTAGTTTGCAGTTTTAAAATTATGTTTTAAAATGGACTATCATATGCT
TACCGTAACTTGAAAGTATTTCGATTTCTTGGCTTTATATATCTTGTGGAAAGGACGAAACACCGAACTC
CGTAGTTGTCCACGAGTTTTAGAGCTAGAAATAGCAAGTTAAAATAAGGCTAGTCCGTTATCAACTTGAA
AAAGTGGCACCGAGTCGGTGCTTTTTTAAGCTTGGCGTAACTAGATCTTGAGACAAATGGCAGTATTCAT
CCACAATTTTAAAAGAAAAGGGGGGATTGGGGGGTACAGTGCAGGGGAAAGAATAGTAGACATAATAGCA
ACAGACATACAAACTAAAGAATTACAAAAACAAATTACAAAAATTCAAAATTTTCGGGTTTATTACAGGG
ACAGCAGAGATCCACTTTGGCGCCGGCTCGAGGGGGCCCGGGTGCAAAGATGGATAAAGTTTTAAACAGA
GAGGAATCTTTGCAGCTAATGGACCTTCTAGGTCTTGAAAGGAGTGGGAATTGGCTCCGGTGCCCGTCAG
TGGGCAGAGC
